Addgene plasmid #92214: Ca-FLARE (protease)
Purpose: protease component of FLARE
Depositing lab: Alice Ting. Depositing organization: Stanford University. Publication: A light- and calcium-gated transcription factor for imaging and manipulating activated neurons. Wang W, Wildes CP, Pattarabanjird T, Sanchez MI, Glober GF, Matthews GA, Tye KM, Ting AY. Nat Biotechnol. 2017 Jun 26. doi: 10.1038/nbt.3909. PubMed 28650461.
Backbone
  Vector backbone: AAV vector
  Backbone size w/o insert (bp): 3659
  Total vector size (bp): 5480
  Vector type: Mammalian Expression, AAV
Growth in bacteria
  Bacterial resistance: Ampicillin, 100 μg/mL
  Growth temperature: 37°C
  Growth strain: NEB Stable
  Copy number: High Copy
Gene/Insert
  Gene/Insert name: CaM-V5-TEVp(Δ220-242)
  Species: Synthetic
  Insert size (bp): 1200
  Promoter: synapsin
  Cloning method: Gibson Cloning
  Sequencing primers: 5′ GCGACCATCTGCGCTGCGGCGCC; 3′ GGCGCGCCagcgctgctcgag
Terms and licenses: Academic/Nonprofit Terms; Industry Terms: Not Available to Industry
How to cite: Ca-FLARE (protease) was a gift from Alice Ting (Addgene plasmid # 92214 ; http://n2t.net/addgene:92214 ; RRID:Addgene_92214)
