[The description below was written by a language model from this plasmid's Addgene catalogue record and pLannotate feature annotations shown in this document.]
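Description:
Ca-FLARE (protease) is an AAV transfer plasmid for mammalian, neuron-directed expression, carrying the protease half of the two-component FLARE system, a light- and calcium-gated transcription factor developed for imaging and manipulating activated neurons. The plasmid of about 5.5 kb is propagated in bacteria through a high-copy ColE1/pUC-type origin with ampicillin selection from the β-lactamase gene. It also contains an f1 phage origin, along with short remnants of pBR322 bom and rop sequences. The expression cassette is flanked by AAV2 inverted terminal repeats, which allow it to be packaged into recombinant AAV particles. The annotation detects one full ITR downstream of the cassette and only short ITR fragments on the upstream side. ITRs are recombination-prone, which fits the recorded use of a stabilising bacterial host strain.

The payload is a synthetic fusion of roughly 1.2 kb, CaM-V5-TEVp(Δ220-242), driven by the human synapsin I promoter, which restricts expression to neurons. It joins calmodulin, a calcium-binding protein, through a V5 epitope tag to a truncated tobacco etch virus protease. The automated annotation labels the short tag region as a 12Pk tag fragment, whereas the catalogue entry calls it V5. Downstream, a WPRE enhances transcript stability and expression, and a bovine growth hormone polyadenylation signal terminates the message. In general terms, fusing calmodulin to the protease makes recruitment of the protease depend on calcium. The record describes this plasmid only as the protease component, so the membrane-anchored transcription factor partner carrying the cleavage site must come from a separate construct. The plasmid can be used by direct transfection or for AAV production to deliver the protease to neurons.
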