Features (pLannotate 1.2.2; 17 found; start..end, strand, type, name):
    263..703     +  CDS            calmodulin: calcium-binding protein
    707..732     +  misc_feature   12Pktag (fragment)
    800..1456    +  CDS            TEV protease (fragment): tobacco etch virus protease (Kapust et al., 2001)
   1460..1484    +  misc_feature   MCS (fragment): pBluescript multiple cloning site
   1484..2072    +  misc_feature   WPRE: woodchuck hepatitis virus posttranscriptional regulatory element
   2120..2327    +  polyA_signal   bGH poly(A) signal: bovine growth hormone polyadenylation signal
   2356..2496    +  repeat_region  AAV2 ITR: inverted terminal repeat of adeno-associated virus serotype 2 inverted
   2501..2552    -  misc_feature   bom (fragment): basis of mobility region from pBR322
   2571..3026    +  rep_origin     f1 ori (sequence partly withheld): f1 bacteriophage origin of replication; arrow indicates direction of (+) strand synthesis
   3027..3076    -  misc_feature   bom (fragment): basis of mobility region from pBR322
   3178..3213    -  CDS            rop (fragment): Rop protein, which maintains plasmids at low copy number; rop
   3308..3412    +  promoter       AmpR promoter: bla
   3413..4273    +  CDS            AmpR: β-lactamase; bla; confers resistance to ampicillin, carbenicillin, and related antibiotics
   4444..5032    +  rep_origin     ori: high-copy-number ColE1/pMB1/pBR322/pUC origin of replication
   5105..5132    +  repeat_region  AAV2 ITR (fragment): inverted terminal repeat of adeno-associated virus serotype 2 inverted
   5161..5188    +  repeat_region  AAV2 ITR (fragment): inverted terminal repeat of adeno-associated virus serotype 2 inverted
   5274..240     +  promoter       hSyn promoter (across the origin): human synapsin I promoter; confers neuron-specific expression (Kügler et al., 2003)
>Addgene plasmid #92214 | Ca-FLARE (protease) | addgene full sequence | sequence record 181305 | Addgene NGS Result
GCGCGCCACCGCCGCCTCAGCACTGAAGGCGCGCTGACGTCACTCGCCGGTCCCCCGCAAACTCCCCTTC
CCGGCCACCTTGGTCGCGTCCGCGCCGCCGCCGGCCCAGCCGGACCGCACCACGCGAGGCGCGAGATAGG
GGGGCACGGGCGCGACCATCTGCGCTGCGGCGCCGGCGACTCAGCGCTGCCTCAGTCTGCGGTGGGCAGC
GGAGGAGTCGTGTCGTGCCTGAGAGCGCAGTCGAGAAGGATCCGCCACCATGGACCAACTGACTGAAGAG
CAGATCGCAGAATTTAAAGAGGCTTTCTCCCTACTGGACAAGGACGGGGATGGGACAATAACAACCAAGG
AGCTGGGGACGGGGATGCGGTCTCTGGGGCAGAACCCCACAGAAGCAGAGCTGCAGGACATGATCAATGA
AGTAGATGCCGACGGTGACGGCACAATCGACTTCCCTGAGTTCCTGACAATGATGGCAAGAAAAATGAAA
TACACAGACAGTGAAGAAGAAATTAGAGAAGCGTTCCGTGTGTTTGATAAGGATGGCAATGGCTACATCA
GTGCAGCAGAGCTTCGCCACGTGATGACAAACCTTGGAGAGAAGTTAACAGATGAAGAGGTTGATGAAAT
GATCAGGGAAGCAGACATCGATGGGGATGGTCAGGTAAACTACGAAGAGTTTGTACAAATGATGACAGCG
AAGGGCAAGCCGATCCCTAACCCTCTGCTGGGCCTGGACAGCACTGGTGGAAGTGGATCAGGCAGCGGTG
GATCTTACGGAAGCCATGTGGATTACGCCGGAGAAAGCTTGTTTAAGGGACCACGTGATTACAACCCGAT
ATCGAGCACCATTTGTCATTTGACGAATGAATCTGATGGGCACACAACATCGTTGTATGGTATTGGATTT
GGTCCCTTCATCATTACAAACAAGCACTTGTTTAGAAGAAATAATGGAACACTGTTGGTCCAATCACTAC
ATGGTGTATTCAAGGTCAAGAACACCACGACTTTGCAACAACACCTCATTGATGGGAGGGACATGATAAT
TATTCGCATGCCTAAGGATTTCCCACCATTTCCTCAAAAGCTGAAATTTAGAGAGCCACAAAGGGAAGAG
CGCATATGTCTTGTGACAACCAACTTCCAAACTAAGAGCATGTCTAGCATGGTGTCAGACACTAGTTGCA
CATTCCCTTCATCTGATGGCATATTCTGGAAGCATTGGATTCAAACCAAGGATGGGCAGTGTGGCAGTCC
ATTAGTATCAACTAGAGATGGGTTCATTGTTGGTATACACTCAGCATCGAATTTCACCAACACAAACAAT
TATTTCACAAGCGTGCCGAAAAACTTCATGGAATTGTTGACAAATCAGGAGGCGCAGCAGTGGGTTAGTG
GTTGGCGATTAAATGCTGACTCAGTATTGTGGGGGGGCCATAAAGTTTTCATGGTGTAAGAATTCGATAT
CAAGCTTATCGATAATCAACCTCTGGATTACAAAATTTGTGAAAGATTGACTGGTATTCTTAACTATGTT
GCTCCTTTTACGCTATGTGGATACGCTGCTTTAATGCCTTTGTATCATGCTATTGCTTCCCGTATGGCTT
TCATTTTCTCCTCCTTGTATAAATCCTGGTTGCTGTCTCTTTATGAGGAGTTGTGGCCCGTTGTCAGGCA
ACGTGGCGTGGTGTGCACTGTGTTTGCTGACGCAACCCCCACTGGTTGGGGCATTGCCACCACCTGTCAG
CTCCTTTCCGGGACTTTCGCTTTCCCCCTCCCTATTGCCACGGCGGAACTCATCGCCGCCTGCCTTGCCC
GCTGCTGGACAGGGGCTCGGCTGTTGGGCACTGACAATTCCGTGGTGTTGTCGGGGAAATCATCGTCCTT
TCCTTGGCTGCTCGCCTATGTTGCCACCTGGATTCTGCGCGGGACGTCCTTCTGCTACGTCCCTTCGGCC
CTCAATCCAGCGGACCTTCCTTCCCGCGGCCTGCTGCCGGCTCTGCGGCCTCTTCCGCGTCTTCGCCTTC
GCCCTCAGACGAGTCGGATCTCCCTTTGGGCCGCCTCCCCGCATCGATACCGAGCGCTGCTCGAGCTAGA
GCTCGCTGATCAGCCTCGACTGTGCCTTCTAGTTGCCAGCCATCTGTTGTTTGCCCCTCCCCCGTGCCTT
CCTTGACCCTGGAAGGTGCCACTCCCACTGTCCTTTCCTAATAAAATGAGGAAATTGCATCGCATTGTCT
GAGTAGGTGTCATTCTATTCTGGGGGGTGGGGTGGGGCAGGACAGCAAGGGGGAGGATTGGGAAGACAAT
AGCAGGCATGCTGGGGAGGTAACCACGTGCGGACCGAGCGGCCGCAGGAACCCCTAGTGATGGAGTTGGC
CACTCCCTCTCTGCGCGCTCGCTCGCTCACTGAGGCCGGGCGACCAAAGGTCGCCCGACGCCCGGGCTTT
GCCCGGGCGGCCTCAGTGAGCGAGCGAGCGCGCAGCTGCCTGCAGGGGCGCCTGATGCGGTATTTTCTCC
TTACGCATCTGTGCGGTATTTCACACCGCATA
[95 nt withheld, positions 2553-2647]
T
[46 nt withheld, positions 2649-2694]
C
[141 nt withheld, positions 2696-2836]
CCTTTGACGTTGGAGTCCACGTTCTTT
[37 nt withheld, positions 2864-2900]
ACTCTATCTCGGGCTATTCTTTTGATTTATAAGGGATTTTGCCGATTTCGGTCTATTGGTTAAAAAATGA
GCTGATTTAACAAAAATTTAACGCGAATTTTAACAAAATATTAACGTTTACAATTTTATGGTGCACTCTC
AGTACAATCTGCTCTGATGCCGCATAGTTAAGCCAGCCCCGACACCCGCCAACACCCGCTGACGCGCCCT
GACGGGCTTGTCTGCTCCCGGCATCCGCTTACAGACAAGCTGTGACCGTCTCCGGGAGCTGCATGTGTCA
GAGGTTTTCACCGTCATCACCGAAACGCGCGAGACGAAAGGGCCTCGTGATACGCCTATTTTTATAGGTT
AATGTCATGATAATAATGGTTTCTTAGACGTCAGGTGGCACTTTTCGGGGAAATGTGCGCGGAACCCCTA
TTTGTTTATTTTTCTAAATACATTCAAATATGTATCCGCTCATGAGACAATAACCCTGATAAATGCTTCA
ATAATATTGAAAAAGGAAGAGTATGAGTATTCAACATTTCCGTGTCGCCCTTATTCCCTTTTTTGCGGCA
TTTTGCCTTCCTGTTTTTGCTCACCCAGAAACGCTGGTGAAAGTAAAAGATGCTGAAGATCAGTTGGGTG
CACGAGTGGGTTACATCGAACTGGATCTCAACAGCGGTAAGATCCTTGAGAGTTTTCGCCCCGAAGAACG
TTTTCCAATGATGAGCACTTTTAAAGTTCTGCTATGTGGCGCGGTATTATCCCGTATTGACGCCGGGCAA
GAGCAACTCGGTCGCCGCATACACTATTCTCAGAATGACTTGGTTGAGTACTCACCAGTCACAGAAAAGC
ATCTTACGGATGGCATGACAGTAAGAGAATTATGCAGTGCTGCCATAACCATGAGTGATAACACTGCGGC
CAACTTACTTCTGACAACGATCGGAGGACCGAAGGAGCTAACCGCTTTTTTGCACAACATGGGGGATCAT
GTAACTCGCCTTGATCGTTGGGAACCGGAGCTGAATGAAGCCATACCAAACGACGAGCGTGACACCACGA
TGCCTGTAGCAATGGCAACAACGTTGCGCAAACTATTAACTGGCGAACTACTTACTCTAGCTTCCCGGCA
ACAATTAATAGACTGGATGGAGGCGGATAAAGTTGCAGGACCACTTCTGCGCTCGGCCCTTCCGGCTGGC
TGGTTTATTGCTGATAAATCTGGAGCCGGTGAGCGTGGAAGCCGCGGTATCATTGCAGCACTGGGGCCAG
ATGGTAAGCCCTCCCGTATCGTAGTTATCTACACGACGGGGAGTCAGGCAACTATGGATGAACGAAATAG
ACAGATCGCTGAGATAGGTGCCTCACTGATTAAGCATTGGTAACTGTCAGACCAAGTTTACTCATATATA
CTTTAGATTGATTTAAAACTTCATTTTTAATTTAAAAGGATCTAGGTGAAGATCCTTTTTGATAATCTCA
TGACCAAAATCCCTTAACGTGAGTTTTCGTTCCACTGAGCGTCAGACCCCGTAGAAAAGATCAAAGGATC
TTCTTGAGATCCTTTTTTTCTGCGCGTAATCTGCTGCTTGCAAACAAAAAAACCACCGCTACCAGCGGTG
GTTTGTTTGCCGGATCAAGAGCTACCAACTCTTTTTCCGAAGGTAACTGGCTTCAGCAGAGCGCAGATAC
CAAATACTGTTCTTCTAGTGTAGCCGTAGTTAGGCCACCACTTCAAGAACTCTGTAGCACCGCCTACATA
CCTCGCTCTGCTAATCCTGTTACCAGTGGCTGCTGCCAGTGGCGATAAGTCGTGTCTTACCGGGTTGGAC
TCAAGACGATAGTTACCGGATAAGGCGCAGCGGTCGGGCTGAACGGGGGGTTCGTGCACACAGCCCAGCT
TGGAGCGAACGACCTACACCGAACTGAGATACCTACAGCGTGAGCTATGAGAAAGCGCCACGCTTCCCGA
AGGGAGAAAGGCGGACAGGTATCCGGTAAGCGGCAGGGTCGGAACAGGAGAGCGCACGAGGGAGCTTCCA
GGGGGAAACGCCTGGTATCTTTATAGTCCTGTCGGGTTTCGCCACCTCTGACTTGAGCGTCGATTTTTGT
GATGCTCGTCAGGGGGGCGGAGCCTATGGAAAAACGCCAGCAACGCGGCCTTTTTACGGTTCCTGGCCTT
TTGCTGGCCTTTTGCTCACATGTCCTGCAGGCAGCTGCGCGCTCGCTCGCTCACTGAGGCCGCCCGGGCG
TCGGGCGACCTTTGGTCGCCCGGCCTCAGTGAGCGAGCGAGCGCGCAGAGAGGGAGTGGCCAACTCCATC
ACTAGGGGTTCCTGCGGCCGCACGCGTTGTACAGTGTCTAGACTGCAGAGGGCCCTGCGTATGAGTGCAA
GTGGGTTTTAGGACCAGGATGAGGCGGGGTGGGGGTGCCTACCTGACGACCGACCCCGACCCACTGGACA
AGCACCCAACCCCCATTCCCCAAATTGCGCATCCCCTATCAGAGAGGGGGAGGGGAAACAGGATGCGGCG
AGGCGCGTGCGCACTGCCAGCTTCAGCACCGCGGACAGTGCCTTCGCCCCCGCCTGGCGGC
